>Addgene plasmid #219165 | SFFV-EBF3-Brd 221 | addgene full sequence | sequence record 450393 | Addgene NGS Result
ATTTATGCAGAGGCCGAGGCCGCCTCGGCCTCTGAGCTATTCCAGAAGTAGTGAGGAGGCTTTTTTGGAG
GCCTAGGGACGTACCCAATTCGCCCTATAGTGAGTCGTATTACGCGCGCTCACTGGCCGTCGTTTTACAA
CGTCGTGACTGGGAAAACCCTGGCGTTACCCAACTTAATCGCCTTGCAGCACATCCCCCTTTCGCCAGCT
GGCGTAATAGCGAAGAGGCCCGCACCGATCGCCCTTCCCAACAGTTGCGCAGCCTGAATGGCGAATGGG
[124 nt withheld, positions 280-403]
C
[91 nt withheld, positions 405-495]
A
[49 nt withheld, positions 497-545]
CCTTTGACGTTGGAGTCCACGTTCTTT
[37 nt withheld, positions 573-609]
ACCCTATCTCGGTCTATTCTTTTGATTTATAAGGGATTTTGCCGATTTCGGCCTATTGGTTAAAAAATGA
GCTGATTTAACAAAAATTTAACGCGAATTTTAACAAAATATTAACGCTTACAATTTAGGTGGCACTTTTC
GGGGAAATGTGCGCGGAACCCCTATTTGTTTATTTTTCTAAATACATTCAAATATGTATCCGCTCATGAG
ACAATAACCCTGATAAATGCTTCAATAATATTGAAAAAGGAAGAGTATGAGTATTCAACATTTCCGTGTC
GCCCTTATTCCCTTTTTTGCGGCATTTTGCCTTCCTGTTTTTGCTCACCCAGAAACGCTGGTGAAAGTAA
AAGATGCTGAAGATCAGTTGGGTGCACGAGTGGGTTACATCGAACTGGATCTCAACAGCGGTAAGATCCT
TGAGAGTTTTCGCCCCGAAGAACGTTTTCCAATGATGAGCACTTTTAAAGTTCTGCTATGTGGCGCGGTA
TTATCCCGTATTGACGCCGGGCAAGAGCAACTCGGTCGCCGCATACACTATTCTCAGAATGACTTGGTTG
AGTACTCACCAGTCACAGAAAAGCATCTTACGGATGGCATGACAGTAAGAGAATTATGCAGTGCTGCCAT
AACCATGAGTGATAACACTGCGGCCAACTTACTTCTGACAACGATCGGAGGACCGAAGGAGCTAACCGCT
TTTTTGCACAACATGGGGGATCATGTAACTCGCCTTGATCGTTGGGAACCGGAGCTGAATGAAGCCATAC
CAAACGACGAGCGTGACACCACGATGCCTGTAGCAATGGCAACAACGTTGCGCAAACTATTAACTGGCGA
ACTACTTACTCTAGCTTCCCGGCAACAATTAATAGACTGGATGGAGGCGGATAAAGTTGCAGGACCACTT
CTGCGCTCGGCCCTTCCGGCTGGCTGGTTTATTGCTGATAAATCTGGAGCCGGTGAGCGTGGGTCTCGCG
GTATCATTGCAGCACTGGGGCCAGATGGTAAGCCCTCCCGTATCGTAGTTATCTACACGACGGGGAGTCA
GGCAACTATGGATGAACGAAATAGACAGATCGCTGAGATAGGTGCCTCACTGATTAAGCATTGGTAACTG
TCAGACCAAGTTTACTCATATATACTTTAGATTGATTTAAAACTTCATTTTTAATTTAAAAGGATCTAGG
TGAAGATCCTTTTTGATAATCTCATGACCAAAATCCCTTAACGTGAGTTTTCGTTCCACTGAGCGTCAGA
CCCCGTAGAAAAGATCAAAGGATCTTCTTGAGATCCTTTTTTTCTGCGCGTAATCTGCTGCTTGCAAACA
AAAAAACCACCGCTACCAGCGGTGGTTTGTTTGCCGGATCAAGAGCTACCAACTCTTTTTCCGAAGGTAA
CTGGCTTCAGCAGAGCGCAGATACCAAATACTGTTCTTCTAGTGTAGCCGTAGTTAGGCCACCACTTCAA
GAACTCTGTAGCACCGCCTACATACCTCGCTCTGCTAATCCTGTTACCAGTGGCTGCTGCCAGTGGCGAT
AAGTCGTGTCTTACCGGGTTGGACTCAAGACGATAGTTACCGGATAAGGCGCAGCGGTCGGGCTGAACGG
GGGGTTCGTGCACACAGCCCAGCTTGGAGCGAACGACCTACACCGAACTGAGATACCTACAGCGTGAGCT
ATGAGAAAGCGCCACGCTTCCCGAAGGGAGAAAGGCGGACAGGTATCCGGTAAGCGGCAGGGTCGGAACA
GGAGAGCGCACGAGGGAGCTTCCAGGGGGAAACGCCTGGTATCTTTATAGTCCTGTCGGGTTTCGCCACC
TCTGACTTGAGCGTCGATTTTTGTGATGCTCGTCAGGGGGGCGGAGCCTATGGAAAAACGCCAGCAACGC
GGCCTTTTTACGGTTCCTGGCCTTTTGCTGGCCTTTTGCTCACATGTTCTTTCCTGCGTTATCCCCTGAT
TCTGTGGATAACCGTATTACCGCCTTTGAGTGAGCTGATACCGCTCGCCGCAGCCGAACGACCGAGCGCA
GCGAGTCAGTGAGCGAGGAAGCGGAAGAGCGCCCAATACGCAAACCGCCTCTCCCCGCGCGTTGGCCGAT
TCATTAATGCAGCTGGCACGACAGGTTTCCCGACTGGAAAGCGGGCAGTGAGCGCAACGCAATTAATGTG
AGTTAGCTCACTCATTAGGCACCCCAGGCTTTACACTTTATGCTTCCGGCTCGTATGTTGTGTGGAATTG
TGAGCGGATAACAATTTCACACAGGAAACAGCTATGACCATGATTACGCCAAGCGCGCAATTAACCCTCA
CTAAAGGGAACAAAAGCTGGAGCTGCAAGCTTAATGTAGTCTTATGCAATACTCTTGTAGTCTTGCAACA
TGGTAACGATGAGTTAGCAACATGCCTTACAAGGAGAGAAAAAGCACCGTGCATGCCGATTGGTGGAAGT
AAGGTGGTACGATCGTGCCTTATTAGGAAGGCAACAGACGGGTCTGACATGGATTGGACGAACCACTGAA
TTGCCGCATTGCAGAGATATTGTATTTAAGTGCCTAGCTCGATACATAAACGGGTCTCTCTGGTTAGACC
AGATCTGAGCCTGGGAGCTCTCTGGCTAACTAGGGAACCCACTGCTTAAGCCTCAATAAAGCTTGCCTTG
AGTGCTTCAAGTAGTGTGTGCCCGTCTGTTGTGTGACTCTGGTAACTAGAGATCCCTCAGACCCTTTTAG
TCAGTGTGGAAAATCTCTAGCAGTGGCGCCCGAACAGGGACTTGAAAGCGAAAGGGAAACCAGAGGAGCT
CTCTCGACGCAGGACTCGGCTTGCTGAAGCGCGCACGGCAAGAGGCGAGGGGCGGCGACTGGTGAGTACG
CCAAAAATTTTGACTAGCGGAGGCTAGAAGGAGAGAGATGGGTGCGAGAGCGTCAGTATTAAGCGGGGGA
GAATTAGATCGCGATGGGAAAAAATTCGGTTAAGGCCAGGGGGAAAGAAAAAATATAAATTAAAACATAT
AGTATGGGCAAGCAGGGAGCTAGAACGATTCGCAGTTAATCCTGGCCTGTTAGAAACATCAGAAGGCTGT
AGACAAATACTGGGACAGCTACAACCATCCCTTCAGACAGGATCAGAAGAACTTAGATCATTATATAATA
CAGTAGCAACCCTCTATTGTGTGCATCAAAGGATAGAGATAAAAGACACCAAGGAAGCTTTAGACAAGAT
AGAGGAAGAGCAAAACAAAAGTAAGACCACCGCACAGCAAGCGGCCGCTGATCTTCAGACCTGGAGGAGG
AGATATGAGGGACAATTGGAGAAGTGAATTATATAAATATAAAGTAGTAAAAATTGAACCATTAGGAGTA
GCACCCACCAAGGCAAAGAGAAGAGTGGTGCAGAGAGAAAAAAGAGCAGTGGGAATAGGAGCTTTGTTCC
TTGGGTTCTTGGGAGCAGCAGGAAGCACTATGGGCGCAGCGTCAATGACGCTGACGGTACAGGCCAGACA
ATTATTGTCTGGTATAGTGCAGCAGCAGAACAATTTGCTGAGGGCTATTGAGGCGCAACAGCATCTGTTG
CAACTCACAGTCTGGGGCATCAAGCAGCTCCAGGCAAGAATCCTGGCTGTGGAAAGATACCTAAAGGATC
AACAGCTCCTGGGGATTTGGGGTTGCTCTGGAAAACTCATTTGCACCACTGCTGTGCCTTGGAATGCTAG
TTGGAGTAATAAATCTCTGGAACAGATTTGGAATCACACGACCTGGATGGAGTGGGACAGAGAAATTAAC
AATTACACAAGCTTAATACACTCCTTAATTGAAGAATCGCAAAACCAGCAAGAAAAGAATGAACAAGAAT
TATTGGAATTAGATAAATGGGCAAGTTTGTGGAATTGGTTTAACATAACAAATTGGCTGTGGTATATAAA
ATTATTCATAATGATAGTAGGAGGCTTGGTAGGTTTAAGAATAGTTTTTGCTGTACTTTCTATAGTGAAT
AGAGTTAGGCAGGGATATTCACCATTATCGTTTCAGACCCACCTCCCAACCCCGAGGGGACCCGACAGGC
CCGAAGGAATAGAAGAAGAAGGTGGAGAGAGAGACAGAGACAGATCCATTCGATTAGTGAACGGATCTCG
ACGGTATCGGTTAACTTTTAAAAGAAAAGGGGGGATTGGGGGGTACAGTGCAGGGGAAAGAATAGTAGAC
ATAATAGCAACAGACATACAAACTAAAGAATTACAAAAACAAATTACAAAAATTCAAAATTTTATCGATC
ACGAGACTAGCCTCGAGCTGGCTGCAGTAACGCCATTTTGCAAGGCATGGAAAAATACCAAACCAAGAAT
AGAGAAGTTCAGATCAAGGGCGGGTACATGAAAATAGCTAACGTTGGGCCAAACAGGATATCTGCGGTGA
GCAGTTTCGGCCCCGGCCCGGGGCCAAGAACAGATGGTCACCGCAGTTTCGGCCCCGGCCCGAGGCCAAG
AACAGATGGTCCCCAGATATGGCCCAACCCTCAGCAGTTTCTTAAGACCCATCAGATGTTTCCAGGCTCC
CCCAAGGACCTGAAATGACCCTGCGCCTTATTTGAATTAACCAATCAGCCTGCTTCTCGCTTCTGTTCGC
GCGCTTCTGCTTCCCGAGCTCTATAAAAGAGCTCACAACCCCTCACTCGGCGCGCCAGTCCTCCGACAGA
CTGAGTCGGCCGGTCGAATCAAGCTTATCGATACCGTCGACGGATCCGCTAGCCCGCGGTTCGAAATGTT
TGGGATTCAGGAGAATATTCCGCGCGGGGGGACGACCATGAAGGAGGAGCCGCTGGGCAGCGGCATGAAC
CCGGTGCGCTCGTGGATGCACACGGCGGGCGTGGTGGACGCCAACACGGCCGCCCAGAGCGGCGTGGGGC
TGGCGCGGGCGCACTTCGAGAAGCAGCCGCCTTCCAACCTCCGGAAATCCAATTTCTTCCACTTCGTGCT
GGCGCTCTACGATAGGCAGGGGCAGCCGGTGGAGATTGAAAGGACCGCTTTTGTGGACTTTGTGGAGAAA
GAGAAAGAGCCAAACAACGAGAAAACCAACAACGGCATCCACTATAAACTCCAGTTATTGTACAGCAACG
GAGTCAGAACAGAGCAAGATCTGTATGTTCGCCTCATAGATTCAATGACCAAACAGGCCATCGTCTACGA
GGGCCAGGACAAGAACCCGGAGATGTGCCGTGTGCTGCTGACCCACGAGATCATGTGCAGCCGGTGCTGT
GACAAGAAAAGTTGTGGCAATAGAAACGAAACGCCCTCAGACCCTGTAATCATTGACAGATTCTTTCTAA
AGTTTTTCCTCAAGTGCAATCAGAACTGTTTGAAGAATGCAGGCAACCCTCGAGATATGCGGAGATTCCA
GGTTGTTGTATCGACAACAGTCAACGTGGACGGCCACGTGCTGGCCGTGTCAGACAACATGTTTGTGCAC
AACAATTCCAAACACGGGAGGCGGGCCCGCCGCCTAGACCCGTCAGAAGCCACTCCGTGCATCAAGGCCA
TCAGTCCCAGTGAAGGCTGGACCACGGGGGGTGCCACCGTCATCATAATTGGCGACAACTTCTTTGACGG
GCTGCAAGTTGTATTCGGAACTATGTTGGTGTGGAGCGAGCTGATAACTCCCCATGCCATCCGAGTCCAG
ACCCCGCCGAGGCACATTCCTGGCGTCGTCGAAGTGACCCTCTCCTACAAATCCAAGCAGTTCTGCAAAG
GTGCTCCTGGGCGCTTTGTCTACACCGCCCTTAATGAACCAACCATAGATTACGGCTTTCAGAGGTTGCA
GAAAGTGATCCCAAGACATCCGGGTGATCCCGAAAGGTTACCCAAGGAGGTGTTACTGAAGCGGGCGGCG
GACCTGGTGGAAGCCTTATACGGAATGCCTCACAACAACCAGGAGATCATCTTGAAGCGAGCGGCGGACA
TCGCCGAGGCGCTGTACAGCGTTCCCCGCAATCACAACCAGATCCCCACCCTGGGCAACAACCCTGCACA
CACGGGCATGATGGGCGTCAACTCCTTCAGCAGCCAGCTAGCCGTCAACGTGTCAGAGACGTCACAAGCC
AACGACCAAGTCGGCTACAGTCGCAATACAAGCAGCGTGTCCCCGCGAGGCTACGTCCCCAGCAGTACTC
CCCAGCAGTCCAATTACAACACAGTCAGCACTAGCATGAATGGATATGGAAGTGGCGCCATGGCCAGTCT
AGGGGTCCCTGGCTCGCCTGGATTTCTTAATGGCTCCTCCGCTAACTCTCCCTACGGCATGAAACAGAAG
AGCGCCTTCGCGCCCGTGGTCCGGCCCCAAGCCTCTCCTCCTCCTTCCTGCACCAGCGCCAACGGGAATG
GACTGCAAGCTATGTCTGGGCTGGTAGTCCCGCCAATGTGAACCGGTCGGATCCCCCGGGCTGCAGGAAT
TCGAGCATCTTACCGCCATTTATTCCCATATTTGTTCTGTTTTTCTTGATTTGGGTATACATTTAAATGT
TAATAAAACAAAATGGTGGGGCAATCATTTACATTTTTAGGGATATGTAATTACTAGTTCAGGTGTATTG
CCACAAGACAAACATGTTAAGAAACTTTCCCGTTATTTACGCTCTGTTCCTGTTAATCAACCTCTGGATT
ACAAAATTTGTGAAAGATTGACTGATATTCTTAACTATGTTGCTCCTTTTACGCTGTGTGGATATGCTGC
TTTAATGCCTCTGTATCATGCTATTGCTTCCCGTACGGCTTTCGTTTTCTCCTCCTTGTATAAATCCTGG
TTGCTGTCTCTTTATGAGGAGTTGTGGCCCGTTGTCCGTCAACGTGGCGTGGTGTGCTCTGTGTTTGCTG
ACGCAACCCCCACTGGCTGGGGCATTGCCACCACCTGTCAACTCCTTTCTGGGACTTTCGCTTTCCCCCT
CCCGATCGCCACGGCAGAACTCATCGCCGCCTGCCTTGCCCGCTGCTGGACAGGGGCTAGGTTGCTGGGC
ACTGATAATTCCGTGGTGTTGTCGGGGAAGCTGACGTCCTTTGCAATTCGATATCAAGCTGTACCTTCTA
GATGTACAGAACGCATAGCGCTTCTAGACCAATGACTTACAAGGCAGCTGTAGATCTTAGCCACTTTTTA
AAAGAAAAGGGGGGACTGGAAGGGCTAATTCACTCCCAACGAAGACAAGATCTGCTTTTTGCTTGTACTG
GGTCTCTCTGGTTAGACCAGATCTGAGCCTGGGAGCTCTCTGGCTAACTAGGGAACCCACTGCTTAAGCC
TCAATAAAGCTTGCCTTGAGTGCTTCAAGTAGTGTGTGCCCGTCTGTTGTGTGACTCTGGTAACTAGAGA
TCCCTCAGACCCTTTTAGTCAGTGTGGAAAATCTCTAGCAGTAGTAGTTCATGTCATCTTATTATTCAGT
ATTTATAACTTGCAAAGAAATGAATATCAGAGAGTGAGAGGAACTTGTTTATTGCAGCTTATAATGGTTA
CAAATAAAGCAATAGCATCACAAATTTCACAAATAAAGCATTTTTTTCACTGCATTCTAGTTGTGGTTTG
TCCAAACTCATCAATGTATCTTATCATGTCTGGCTCTAGCTATCCCGCCCCTAACTCCGCCCATCCCGCC
CCTAACTCCGCCCAGTTCCGCCCATTCTCCGCCCCATGGCTGACTAATTTTTTTT
Features (pLannotate 1.2.2; 29 found; start..end, strand, type, name):
     94..112     -  promoter       T7 promoter: promoter for bacteriophage T7 RNA polymerase
    120..275     +  CDS            lacZα (fragment): LacZα fragment of β-galactosidase; lacZ fragment
    280..708     +  rep_origin     f1 ori (sequence partly withheld): f1 bacteriophage origin of replication; arrow indicates direction of (+) strand synthesis
    761..865     +  promoter       AmpR promoter: bla
    866..1726    +  CDS            AmpR: β-lactamase; bla; confers resistance to ampicillin, carbenicillin, and related antibiotics
   1897..2485    +  rep_origin     ori: high-copy-number ColE1/pMB1/pBR322/pUC origin of replication
   2668..2760    +  CDS            lacI (fragment): lac repressor; lacI; The lac repressor binds to the lac operator to inhibit transcription in E. coli. This inhibition can be relieved by adding lactose or isopropyl-β-D-thiogalactopyranoside (IPTG).
   2773..2794    +  protein_bind   CAP binding site: CAP binding activates transcription in the presence of cAMP. E. coli catabolite activator protein
   2809..2839    +  promoter       lac promoter: promoter for the E. coli lac operon
   2847..2863    +  protein_bind   lac operator: The lac repressor binds to the lac operator to inhibit transcription in E. coli. This inhibition can be relieved by adding lactose or isopropyl-β-D-thiogalactopyranoside (IPTG). lac repressor encoded by lacI
   2908..2926    +  promoter       T3 promoter: promoter for bacteriophage T3 RNA polymerase
   2954..3180    +  promoter       RSV promoter: Rous sarcoma virus enhancer/promoter
   3181..3361    +  LTR            5' LTR (truncated): truncated 5' long terminal repeat (LTR) from HIV-1
   3408..3533    +  misc_feature   HIV-1 Ψ: packaging signal of human immunodeficiency virus type 1
   3517..3880    +  CDS            HIV-1 gag (fragment): gag protein from human immunodeficiency virus 1; gag
   4026..4259    +  misc_feature   RRE: The Rev response element (RRE) of HIV-1 allows for Rev-dependent mRNA export from the nucleus to the cytoplasm.
   4636..4736    +  CDS            Rev (fragment): human immunodeficiency virus 1 (HIV-1) Rev protein; rev; enhances nuclear export of unspliced and incompletely spliced viral mRNAs
   4755..4872    +  misc_feature   cPPT/CTS: central polypurine tract and central termination sequence of HIV-1
   4906..5307    +  promoter       SFFV promoter: spleen focus-forming virus long terminal repeat (LTR) promoter
   5317..5340    +  misc_feature   MCS (fragment): pBluescript multiple cloning site
   5365..7017    +  CDS            EBF3 (fragment): COE3_HUMAN - Also known as COE3. Experimental evidence at protein level: Swiss-Prot protein existence level 1. Transcriptional activator (PubMed:28017373, PubMed:28017372, PubMed:28017370). Recognizes variations of the palindromic sequence 5'- ATTCCCNNGGGAATT-3' (By similarity). From Homo sapiens (Human).
   7028..7053    +  misc_feature   MCS (fragment): pBluescript multiple cloning site
   7053..7112    +  CDS            S (fragment): HBSAG_WHV6 - Experimental evidence at transcript level: Swiss-Prot protein existence level 2. The middle envelope protein plays an important role in the budding of the virion. It is involved in the induction of budding in a nucleocapsid independent way. In this process the majority of envelope proteins bud to form subviral lipoprotein particles of 22 nm of diameter that do not contain a nucleocapsid (By similarity). From Woodchuck hepatitis B virus (isolate w64/pWS23) (WHV).
   7244..7647    +  misc_feature   WPRE: woodchuck hepatitis virus posttranscriptional regulatory element
   7705..7764    +  CDS            nef (fragment): NEF_HV1Z2 - Experimental evidence at protein level: Swiss-Prot protein existence level 1. Extracellular Nef protein targets CD4(+) T-lymphocytes for apoptosis by interacting with CXCR4 surface receptors. From Human immunodeficiency virus type 1 group M subtype D (isolate Z2/CDC-Z34) (HIV-1).
   7766..7999    +  LTR            3' LTR (ΔU3): self-inactivating 3' long terminal repeat (LTR) from HIV-1
   8071..8192    +  polyA_signal   SV40 poly(A) signal: SV40 polyadenylation signal
   8211..8232    +  rep_origin     SV40 ori (fragment): SV40 origin of replication
   8232..73      +  rep_origin     SV40 ori (across the origin): SV40 origin of replication
