[The description below was written by a language model from this plasmid's Addgene catalogue record and pLannotate feature annotations shown in this document.]
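Description:
SFFV-EBF3-Brd 221 is a lentiviral expression plasmid built on the SFFV-MCS backbone that delivers the human transcription factor EBF3 together with a construct-specific DNA barcode. It is propagated in E. coli through a high-copy ColE1/pUC-type origin with ampicillin selection (AmpR). The bacterial portion also retains pBluescript-like remnants, including an f1 origin, lac promoter/operator and lacZα fragments, and T3 and T7 promoters. No mammalian selection marker or fluorescent reporter is annotated.

The viral cassette has a third-generation, self-inactivating layout. An RSV promoter fused to a truncated HIV-1 5' LTR drives genomic RNA production in packaging cells. This is followed by the Ψ packaging signal with a gag fragment, the RRE for Rev-dependent nuclear export, and the cPPT/CTS. The cassette ends in a ΔU3 3' LTR, which inactivates LTR promoter activity after integration, with an SV40 poly(A) signal and SV40 origin sequence downstream.

Internally, the spleen focus-forming virus (SFFV) promoter, a strong promoter often used in haematopoietic cells, drives the 1,653 bp EBF3 coding sequence. EBF3 was cloned between MCS remnants at Bsp119I and BstHI sites. A WPRE follows to enhance transcript stability and expression.

According to the depositor, the barcode was inserted at an XbaI site after the WPRE, giving the order SFFV–TF–WPRE–barcode. The barcode is not separately annotated in the feature table. Because it lies within the transcribed region, it should allow the delivered factor to be identified from transcripts or integrated provirus. The plasmid belongs to a barcoded transcription factor collection made for combinatorial screening in immune cell reprogramming.
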