Addgene plasmid #219165: SFFV-EBF3-Brd 221
Purpose: Transcription factor EBF3 with a specific barcode assigned.
Depositing lab: Filipe Pereira. Depositing organization: Center for Neuroscience and Cell Biology, University of Coimbra. Publication: A combinatorial transcription factor screening platform for immune cell reprogramming. Kurochkin I, Altman AR, Caiado I, Pertiga-Cabral D, Halitzki E, Minaeva M, Zimmermannova O, Henriques-Oliveira L, Klein D, Nair M, Oliveira D, Cajal LR, Knittel R, Feick C, Ringner M, Martin M, Cirovic B, Pires CF, Rosa FF, Sitnicka E, Theis FJ, Pereira CF. Cell Syst. 2026 Jan 21;17(1):101457. doi: 10.1016/j.cels.2025.101457. Epub 2026 Jan 14. PubMed 41539305.
Backbone
  Vector backbone: SFFV-MCS
  Backbone size w/o insert (bp): 6638
  Vector type: Lentiviral
Growth in bacteria
  Bacterial resistance: Ampicillin, 100 μg/mL
  Growth temperature: 37°C
  Growth strain: NEB Stable
  Copy number: High Copy
Gene/Insert
  Gene/Insert name: EBF3
  Species: H. sapiens (human)
  Insert size (bp): 1653
  Entrez Gene: EBF3 (a.k.a. COE3, EBF-3, HADDS, O/E-2, OE-2)
  Promoter: The spleen focus-forming virus (SFFV) promoter
  Cloning method: Restriction Enzyme; 5′ cloning site Bsp119I (not destroyed); 3′ cloning site BstHI (not destroyed)
Terms and licenses: Academic/Nonprofit Terms; Industry Terms: Not Available to Industry
Depositor comments: Barcode sequence cloned into XbaI restriction site. Design of plasmid is as follows: SFFV-[TF sequence]-WPRE-[Barcode sequence].
How to cite: SFFV-EBF3-Brd 221 was a gift from Filipe Pereira (Addgene plasmid # 219165 ; http://n2t.net/addgene:219165 ; RRID:Addgene_219165)
