>Addgene plasmid #219165 | SFFV-EBF3-Brd 221 | depositor partial sequence | sequence record 427975 | TF ORF
ATGTTTGGGATTCAGGAGAATATTCCGCGCGGGGGGACGACCATGAAGGAGGAGCCGCTGGGCAGCGGCA
TGAACCCGGTGCGCTCGTGGATGCACACGGCGGGCGTGGTGGACGCCAACACGGCCGCCCAGAGCGGCGT
GGGGCTGGCGCGGGCGCACTTCGAGAAGCAGCCGCCTTCCAACCTCCGGAAATCCAATTTCTTCCACTTC
GTGCTGGCGCTCTACGATAGGCAGGGGCAGCCGGTGGAGATTGAAAGGACCGCTTTTGTGGACTTTGTGG
AGAAAGAGAAAGAGCCAAACAACGAGAAAACCAACAACGGCATCCACTATAAACTCCAGTTATTGTACAG
CAACGGAGTCAGAACAGAGCAAGATCTGTATGTTCGCCTCATAGATTCAATGACCAAACAGGCCATCGTC
TACGAGGGCCAGGACAAGAACCCGGAGATGTGCCGTGTGCTGCTGACCCACGAGATCATGTGCAGCCGGT
GCTGTGACAAGAAAAGTTGTGGCAATAGAAACGAAACGCCCTCAGACCCTGTAATCATTGACAGATTCTT
TCTAAAGTTTTTCCTCAAGTGCAATCAGAACTGTTTGAAGAATGCAGGCAACCCTCGAGATATGCGGAGA
TTCCAGGTTGTTGTATCGACAACAGTCAACGTGGACGGCCACGTGCTGGCCGTGTCAGACAACATGTTTG
TGCACAACAATTCCAAACACGGGAGGCGGGCCCGCCGCCTAGACCCGTCAGAAGCCACTCCGTGCATCAA
GGCCATCAGTCCCAGTGAAGGCTGGACCACGGGGGGTGCCACCGTCATCATAATTGGCGACAACTTCTTT
GACGGGCTGCAAGTTGTATTCGGAACTATGTTGGTGTGGAGCGAGCTGATAACTCCCCATGCCATCCGAG
TCCAGACCCCGCCGAGGCACATTCCTGGCGTCGTCGAAGTGACCCTCTCCTACAAATCCAAGCAGTTCTG
CAAAGGTGCTCCTGGGCGCTTTGTCTACACCGCCCTTAATGAACCAACCATAGATTACGGCTTTCAGAGG
TTGCAGAAAGTGATCCCAAGACATCCGGGTGATCCCGAAAGGTTACCCAAGGAGGTGTTACTGAAGCGGG
CGGCGGACCTGGTGGAAGCCTTATACGGAATGCCTCACAACAACCAGGAGATCATCTTGAAGCGAGCGGC
GGACATCGCCGAGGCGCTGTACAGCGTTCCCCGCAATCACAACCAGATCCCCACCCTGGGCAACAACCCT
GCACACACGGGCATGATGGGCGTCAACTCCTTCAGCAGCCAGCTAGCCGTCAACGTGTCAGAGACGTCAC
AAGCCAACGACCAAGTCGGCTACAGTCGCAATACAAGCAGCGTGTCCCCGCGAGGCTACGTCCCCAGCAG
TACTCCCCAGCAGTCCAATTACAACACAGTCAGCACTAGCATGAATGGATATGGAAGTGGCGCCATGGCC
AGTCTAGGGGTCCCTGGCTCGCCTGGATTTCTTAATGGCTCCTCCGCTAACTCTCCCTACGGCATGAAAC
AGAAGAGCGCCTTCGCGCCCGTGGTCCGGCCCCAAGCCTCTCCTCCTCCTTCCTGCACCAGCGCCAACGG
GAATGGACTGCAAGCTATGTCTGGGCTGGTAGTCCCGCCAATG
