>Addgene plasmid #219165 | SFFV-EBF3-Brd 221 | depositor partial sequence | sequence record 427976 | Barcode sequence
TGTACAGAACGCATAGCGCT
